>Addgene plasmid #78943 | PP322 | depositor full sequence | sequence record 147686 | PP322 sequence 6319 bps
TCTTCTCGTACGAGCTTGCTCCTGATCAGCCTATCTCGCAGCTGATGAATATCTTGTGGTAGGGGTTTGG
GAAAATCATTCGAGTTTGATGTTTTTCTTGGTATTTCCCACTCCTCTTCAGAGTACAGAAGATTAAGTGA
GACCTTCGTTTGTGCGGATCCCCCACACACCATAGCTTCAAAATGTTTCTACTCCTTTTTTACTCTTCCA
GATTTTCTCGGACTCCGCGCATCGCCGTACCACTTCAAAACACCCAAGCACAGCATACTAAATTTTCCCT
CTTTCTTCCTCTAGGGTGTCGTTAATTACCCGTACTAAAGGTTTGGAAAAGAAAAAAGAGACCGCCTCGT
TTCTTTTTCTTCGTCGAAAAAGGCAATAAAAATTTTTATCACGTTTCTTTTTCTTGAAATTTTTTTTTTT
AGTTTTTTTCTCTTTCAGTGACCTCCATTGATATTTAAGTTAATAAACGGTCTTCAATTTCTCAAGTTTC
AGTTTCATTTTTCTTGTTCTATTACAACTTTTTTTACTTCTTGTTCATTAGAAAGAAAGCATAGCAATCT
AATCTAAGGGGCGGTGTTGACAATTAATCATCGGCATAGTATATCGGCATAGTATAATACGACAAGGTGA
GGAACTAAACCATGGCCAAGTTGACCAGTGCCGTTCCGGTGCTCACCGCGCGCGACGTCGCCGGAGCGGT
CGAGTTCTGGACCGACCGGCTCGGGTTCTCCCGGGACTTCGTGGAGGACGACTTCGCCGGTGTGGTCCGG
GACGACGTGACCCTGTTCATCAGCGCGGTCCAGGACCAGGTGGTGCCGGACAACACCCTGGCCTGGGTGT
GGGTGCGCGGCCTGGACGAGCTGTACGCCGAGTGGTCGGAGGTCGTGTCCACGAACTTCCGGGACGCCTC
CGGGCCGGCCATGACCGAGATCGGCGAGCAGCCGTGGGGGCGGGAGTTCGCCCTGCGCGACCCGGCCGGC
AACTGCGTGCACTTCGTGGCCGAGGAGCAGGACTGACACGTCCGACGGCGGCCCACGGGTCCCAGGCCTC
GGAGATCCGTCCCCCTTTTCCTTTGTCGATATCATGTAATTAGTTATGTCACGCTTACATTCACGCCCTC
CCCCCACATCCGCTCTAACCGAAAAGGAAGGAGTTAGACAACCTGAAGTCTAGGTCCCTATTTATTTTTT
TATAGTTATGTTAGTATTAAGAACGTTATTTATATTTCAAATTTTTCTTTTTTTTCTGTACAGACGCGTG
TACGCATGTAACATTATACTGAAAACCTTGCTTGAGAAGGTTTTGGGACGCTCGAAGGCTTTAATTTGCA
AGCTGGAGACCAACATGTGAGCAAAAGGCCAGCAAAAGGCCAGGAACCGTAAAAAGGCCGCGTTGCTGGC
GTTTTTCCATAGGCTCCGCCCCCCTGACGAGCATCACAAAAATCGACGCTCAAGTCAGAGGTGGCGAAAC
CCGACAGGACTATAAAGATACCAGGCGTTTCCCCCTGGAAGCTCCCTCGTGCGCTCTCCTGTTCCGACCC
TGCCGCTTACCGGATACCTGTCCGCCTTTCTCCCTTCGGGAAGCGTGGCGCTTTCTCAATGCTCACGCTG
TAGGTATCTCAGTTCGGTGTAGGTCGTTCGCTCCAAGCTGGGCTGTGTGCACGAACCCCCCGTTCAGCCC
GACCGCTGCGCCTTATCCGGTAACTATCGTCTTGAGTCCAACCCGGTAAGACACGACTTATCGCCACTGG
CAGCAGCCACTGGTAACAGGATTAGCAGAGCGAGGTATGTAGGCGGTGCTACAGAGTTCTTGAAGTGGTG
GCCTAACTACGGCTACACTAGAAGGACAGTATTTGGTATCTGCGCTCTGCTGAAGCCAGTTACCTTCGGA
AAAAGAGTTGGTAGCTCTTGATCCGGCAAACAAACCACCGCTGGTAGCGGTGGTTTTTTTGTTTGCAAGC
AGCAGATTACGCGCAGAAAAAAAGGATCTCAAGAAGATCCTTTGATCTTTTCTACGGGGTCTGACGCTCA
GTGGAACGAAAACTCACGTTAAGGGATTTTGGTCATGAGATCAGATCTGAGCTCGTTTGGCCGTGGCCGT
GCTCGTCCTCGTCGGCCGGCTTGTCGACGACGGCGGTCTCCGTCGTCAGGATCATCCGGGCCACAAGCTT
GCTGACAGAAGCCTCAAGAAAAAAAAAATTCTTCTTCGACTATGCTGGAGGCAGAGATGATCGAGCCGGT
AGTTAACTATATATAGCTAAATTGGTTCCATCACCTCGAGTCAGCATCTGGTTACGTAACTCTGGCAACC
AGTAACACGCTTAAGGTTTGGAACAACACTAAACTACCTTGCGGTACTACCATTGACACTACACATCCTT
AATTCCAATCCTGTCTGGCCTCCTTCACCTTTTAACCATCTTGCCCATTCCAACTCGTGTCAGATTGCGT
ATCAAGTGAAAAAAAAAAAATTTTAAAATCTTTAACCCAATCAGGTAATAACTGTCGCCTCTTTTATCTG
CCGCACTGCATGAGGTGTCCCCTTAGTGGGAAAGAGTACTGAGCCAACCCTGGAGGACAGCAAGGGAAAA
ATACCTACAACTTGCTTCATAATGGTCGTAAAAACAATCCTTGTCGGATATAAGTGTTGTAGACTGTCCC
TTATCCTCTGCGATGTTCTTCCTCTCAAAGTTTGCGATTTCTCTCTATCAGAATTGCCATCAAGAGACTC
AGGACTAATTTCGCAGTCCCACACGCACTCGTACATGATTGGCTGAAATTTCCCTAAAGAATTTCTTTTT
CACGAAAATTTTTTTTTACACAAGATTTTCAGCAGATATAAAATGGAGAGCAGGACCTCCGCTGTGACTC
TTCTTTTTTTTCTTTTATTCTCACTACATACATTTTAGTTATTCGCCAACGGCAACTAGTAAAAATGCGC
GGAGCTCCTAAGAAAAAGCGCAAAGTCCGGCCGGCATCTAGACCCGGGGAGCGCCCCTTCCAGTGTCGCA
TTTGCATGCGGAACTTTTCGCGCCAGGACAGGCTTGACAGGCATACCCGTACTCATACCGGTGAAAAACC
GTTTCAGTGTCGGATCTGTATGCGAAATTTCTCCCAGAAGGAGCACTTGGCGGGGCATCTACGTACGCAC
ACCGGCGAGAAGCCATTCCAATGCCGAATATGCATGCGCAACTTCAGTCGCCGCGACAACCTGAACCGGC
ACCTAAAAACCCACCTGAGGAACATATGCGGCGGAGGCACACCTGCAGCTGCGTCGACTCTAGAGGATCC
ATCTGCTGGAGACATGAGAGCTGCCAACCTTTGGCCAAGCCCGCTCATGATCAAACGCTCTAAGAAGAAC
AGCCTGGCCTTGTCCCTGACGGCCGACCAGATGGTCAGTGCCTTGTTGGATGCTGAGCCCCCCATACTCT
ATTCCGAGTATGATCCTACCAGACCCTTCAGTGAAGCTTCGATGATGGGCTTACTGACCAACCTGGCAGA
CAGGGAGCTGGTTCACATGATCAACTGGGCGAAGAGGGTGCCAGGCTTTGTGGATTTGACCCTCCATGAT
CAGGTCCACCTTCTAGAATGTGCCTGGCTAGAGATCCTGATGATTGGTCTCGTCTGGCGCTCCATGGAGC
ACCCAGTGAAGCTACTGTTTGCTCCTAACTTGCTCTTGGACAGGAACCAGGGAAAATGTGTAGAGGGCAT
GGTGGAGATCTTCGACATGCTGCTGGCTACATCATCTCGGTTCCGCATGATGAATCTGCAGGGAGAGGAG
TTTGTGTGCCTCAAATCTATTATTTTGCTTAATTCTGGAGTGTACACATTTCTGTCCAGCACCCTGAAGT
CTCTGGAAGAGAAGGACCATATCCACCGAGTCCTGGACAAGATCACAGACACTTTGATCCACCTGATGGC
CAAGGCAGGCCTGACCCTGCAGCAGCAGCACCAGCGGCTGGCCCAGCTCCTCCTCATCCTCTCCCACATC
AGGCACATGAGTAACAAAGGCATGGAGCATCTGTACAGCATGAAGTGCAAGAACGTGGTGCCCCTCTATG
ACCTGCTGCTGGAGATGCTGGACGCCCACCGCCTACATGCGCCCACTAGCCGTGGAGGGGCATCCGTGGA
GGAGACGGACCAAAGCCACTTGGCCACTGCGGGCTCTACTTCATCGCCTAGGGCCGACGCGCTGGACGAT
TTCGATCTCGACATGCTGGGTTCTGATGCCCTCGATGACTTTGACCTGGATATGTTGGGAAGCGACGCAT
TGGATGACTTTGATCTGGACATGCTCGGCTCCGATGCTCTGGACGATTTCGATCTCGATATGTTAATTAA
CTACCCGTACGACGTTCCGGACTACGCTTCTTGAGGTACCATCGGTAGACCGGTCTTGCTAGATTCTAAT
CAAGAGGATGTCAGAATGCCATTTGCCTGAGAGATGCAGGCTTCATTTTTGATACTTTTTTATTTGTAAC
CTATATAGTATAGGATTTTTTTTGTCATTTTGTTTCTTCTCGTACGAGCTTGCTCCTGATCAGCCTATCT
CGCAGCTGATGAATATCTTGTGGTAGGGGTTTGGGAAAATCATTCGAGTTTGATGTTTTTCTTGGTATTT
CCCACTCCTCTTCAGAGTACAGAAGATTAAGTGAGAGCTAGCATATCATATAGAAGTCATCGCGGCAGAT
CAATTCATCAATCGGAGTGAGGATATCGTGCGAGGATCTAGCCTATGAACTGCCATTACAGCACCATCAA
TCGGAGTGAGGATCTCCAATTGGTGATAGCTATCGTACGTAGCTCGGTCCAGTCATCAATCGGAGTGAGG
ATTCAGCTGCCGATCACTGATCGATCCTTCTCGAGAGCCGCACATCAATCGGAGTGAGGATGTACAGGGT
GGCGTACGATCACTGAGTCATGCTGTTCCACCATCAATCGGAGTGAGGATTTGCGTCAATGGAGCACTGT
AGCGATGCTAGGACGGAGTTCATCAATCGGAGTGAGGATTGTGACGATGCAGGTGACCAGGGCATAGACG
TAATCATCGCATCAATCGGAGTGAGGATATACTCCACCGTAGCTCACTGTGACAGTCATTCGACGTCACA
TCAATCGGAGTGAGGATTGGAAGCCAGCACTGAGCGTGATCTAAAGGAGTCACTCTTCATCAATCGGAGT
GAGGATACCCTATGGGCGCGCCACCCTATGGCATGCATGTGCTCTGTATGTATATAAAACTCTTGTTTTC
TTCTTTTCTCTAAATATTCTTTCCTTATACATTAGGTCCTTTGTAGCATAAATTACTATACTTCTATAGA
CACGCAAACACAAATACACACACTAAATTACCGGATCAATTCGAAGCTTAAATCGAAACGCGAATTCATG
GTGAGCAAGGGCGAGGAGCTGTTCACCGGGGTGGTGCCCATCCTGGTCGAGCTGGACGGCGACGTAAACG
GCCACAAGTTCAGCGTGTCCGGCGAGGGCGAGGGCGATGCCACCTACGGCAAGCTGACCCTGAAGTTCAT
CTGCACCACCGGCAAGCTGCCCGTGCCCTGGCCCACCCTCGTGACCACCCTGACCTACGGCGTGCAGTGC
TTCAGCCGCTACCCCGACCACATGAAGCAGCACGACTTCTTCAAGTCCGCCATGCCCGAAGGCTACGTCC
AGGAGCGCACCATCTTCTTCAAGGACGACGGCAACTACAAGACCCGCGCCGAGGTGAAGTTCGAGGGCGA
CACCCTGGTGAACCGCATCGAGCTGAAGGGCATCGACTTCAAGGAGGACGGCAACATCCTGGGGCACAAG
CTGGAGTACAACTACAACAGCCACAACGTCTATATCATGGCCGACAAGCAGAAGAACGGCATCAAGGTGA
ACTTCAAGATCCGCCACAACATCGAGGACGGCAGCGTGCAGCTCGCCGACCACTACCAGCAGAACACCCC
CATCGGCGACGGCCCCGTGCTGCTGCCCGACAACCACTACCTGAGCACCCAGAGCGCCCTGAGCAAAGAC
CCCAACGAGAAGCGCGATCACATGGTCCTGCTGGAGTTCGTGACCGCCGCCGGGATCACTCTCGGCATGG
ACGAGCTGTACAAGGCCGCGGCGGCCGCCAGCTTTCTAGAACAAAAACTCATCTCAGAAGAGGATCTGAA
TAGCGCCGTCGACCATCATCATCATCATCATTGACCGGTCTTGCTAGATTCTAATCAAGAGGATGTCAGA
ATGCCATTTGCCTGAGAGATGCAGGCTTCATTTTTGATACTTTTTTATTTGTAACCTATATAGTATAGGA
TTTTTTTTGTCATTTTGTT
Features (pLannotate 1.2.2; 14 found; start..end, strand, type, name):
    157..568     +  promoter       TEF1 promoter: S. cerevisiae TEF1; promoter for EF-1α
    576..623     +  promoter       EM7 promoter: synthetic bacterial promoter&nbsp
    642..1016    +  CDS            BleoR: antibiotic-binding protein; Sh ble from Streptoalloteichus hindustanus; confers resistance to bleomycin, phleomycin, and Zeocin™
   1082..1329    +  terminator     CYC1 terminator: S. cerevisiae CYC1; transcription terminator for CYC1
   1404..1992    -  rep_origin     ori: high-copy-number ColE1/pMB1/pBR322/pUC origin of replication
   2087..2173    -  CDS            groL1 (fragment): CH601_MYCA1 - Also known as groEL1 From Mycobacterium avium (strain 104).
   3273..3290    -  misc_feature   MCS (fragment): pUC18/19 multiple cloning site
   3295..4177    +  CDS            ERT2 (fragment): mutated ligand-binding domain of the human estrogen receptor (Feil et al., 1997)
   4186..4335    +  CDS            VP64: tetrameric repeat of the minimal activation domain of herpes simplex virus VP16 (Beerli et al., 1998)
   4410..4656    +  terminator     AOX1 terminator: Pichia pastoris AOX1; transcription terminator for AOX1
   4663..4681    +  promoter       CUP1 promoter (fragment): S. cerevisiae CUP1; inducible metallothionein promoter, regulated by Cu2+
   5388..6104    +  CDS            EGFP: EGFP is a basic (constitutively fluorescent) green fluorescent protein published in 1996, derived from Aequorea victoria. It is reported to be a rapidly-maturing weak dimer with moderate acid sensitivity.
   6174..6191    +  CDS            capTEV™ (fragment): composite tag for in vivo biotinylation, TEV protease cleavage, and 6xHis tagging
   6215..142     +  terminator     AOX1 terminator (across the origin): Pichia pastoris AOX1; transcription terminator for AOX1
