[The description below was written by a language model from this plasmid's Addgene catalogue record and pLannotate feature annotations shown in this document.]
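Description:
PP322 is a 6.3 kb yeast expression plasmid built on the pPICZ A backbone, a vector family designed for Pichia pastoris. It is maintained in E. coli through a high-copy ColE1/pUC-type origin. Selection in both hosts relies on one Zeocin resistance cassette: the Sh ble gene sits behind tandem TEF1 (yeast) and EM7 (bacterial) promoters and ends with the CYC1 terminator. No yeast replication origin is annotated, which is consistent with pPICZ-type vectors being used by genomic integration, although the record does not describe how this plasmid is introduced.

The catalogue lists the insert simply as GFP, but the feature table points to a two-unit design. One unit contains an ERT2 fragment (the mutated ligand-binding domain of the human estrogen receptor) followed directly by VP64, a tetrameric VP16 activation domain, and is closed by an AOX1 terminator. This arrangement is typical of a hormone-responsive synthetic transcriptional activator. However, the roughly 1.1 kb upstream of ERT2 is unannotated, so any DNA-binding domain and the promoter driving this unit are not identified. The second unit carries EGFP, followed by a short hit that probably reflects a 6xHis tag and then a second AOX1 terminator. The region upstream of EGFP is also largely unannotated, apart from a very short CUP1 promoter match that is likely incidental, so the GFP promoter is not stated. The small groL1 and MCS fragments are also probably spurious matches.

The plasmid comes from work on programmable, point-of-care production of biologics in yeast. There it corresponds to a GFP-expressing reporter strain, plausibly used to characterise inducible expression.
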