Addgene plasmid #78943: PP322
Purpose: Expresses GFP. Figure 3. Strain 9.
Depositing lab: Timothy Lu. Depositing organization: Massachusetts Institute of Technology. Publication: Synthetic biology and microbioreactor platforms for programmable production of biologics at the point-of-care. Perez-Pinera P, Han N, Cleto S, Cao J, Purcell O, Shah KA, Lee K, Ram R, Lu TK. Nat Commun. 2016 Jul 29;7:12211. doi: 10.1038/ncomms12211. PubMed 27470089.
Backbone
  Vector backbone: pPICZ A
  Vector type: Yeast Expression
  Selectable markers: Zeocin
Growth in bacteria
  Bacterial resistance: Bleocin (Zeocin), 50 μg/mL
  Growth temperature: 37°C
  Growth strain: DH5alpha
  Copy number: Unknown
Gene/Insert
  Gene/Insert name: GFP
Terms and licenses: Academic/Nonprofit Terms; Industry Terms: Not Available to Industry
How to cite: PP322 was a gift from Timothy Lu (Addgene plasmid # 78943 ; http://n2t.net/addgene:78943 ; RRID:Addgene_78943)
