>Addgene plasmid #78943 | PP322 | addgene partial sequence | sequence record 168282 | EGFP-N 5'-CGTCGCCGTCCAGCTCGACCAG-3'
CCTTGCTCACCATGAATTCGCGTTTCGATTTAAGCTTCGAATTGATCCGGTAATTTAGTGTGTGTATTTG
TGTTTGCGTGTCTATAGAAGTATAGTAATTTATGCTACAAAGGACCTAATGTATAAGGAAAGAATATTTA
GAGAAAAGAAGAAAACAAGAGTTTTATATACATACAGAGCACATGCATGCCATAGGGTGGCGCGCCCATA
GGGTATCCTCACTCCGATTGATGAAGAGTGACTCCTTTAGATCACGCTCAGTGCTGGCTTCCAATCCTCA
CTCCGATTGATGTGACGTCGAATGACTGTCACAGTGAGCTACGGTGGAGTATATCCTCACTCCGATTGAT
GCGATGATTACGTCTATGCCCTGGTCACCTGCATCGTCACAATCCTCACTCCGATTGATGAACTCCGTCC
TAGCATCGCTACAGTGCTCCATTGACGCAAATCCTCACTCCGATTGATGGTGGAACAGCATGACTCAGTG
ATCGTACGCCACCCTGTACATCCTCACTCCGATTGATGTGCGGCTCTCGAGAAGGATCGATCAGTGATCG
GCAGCTGAATCCTCACTCCGATTGATGACTGGACCGAGCTACGTACGATAGCTATCACCAATTGGAGATC
CTCACTCCGATTGATGGTGCTGTAATGGCAGTTCATAGGCTAGATCCTCGCACGATATCCTCACTCCGAT
TGATGAATTGATCTGCCGCGATGACTTCTATATGATATGCTAGCTCTCACTTAATCTTCTGTACTCTGAA
GAGGAGTGGGAAATACCAAGAAAAACATCAAACTCGAATGATT
